>Addgene plasmid #245136 | pJAK012 | addgene full sequence | sequence record 494093 | Addgene NGS Result
TTGAGATCCTTTTTTTCTGCGCGTAATCTGCTGCTTGCAAACAAAAAAACCACCGCTACCAGCGGTGGTT
TGTTTGCCGGATCAAGAGCTACCAACTCTTTTTCCGAAGGTAACTGGCTTCAGCAGAGCGCAGATACCAA
ATACTGTTCTTCTAGTGTAGCCGTAGTTAGGCCACCACTTCAAGAACTCTGTAGCACCGCCTACATACCT
CGCTCTGCTAATCCTGTTACCAGTGGCTGCTGCCAGTGGCGATAAGTCGTGTCTTACCGGGTTGGACTCA
AGACGATAGTTACCGGATAAGGCGCAGCGGTCGGGCTGAACGGGGGGTTCGTGCACACAGCCCAGCTTGG
AGCGAACGACCTACACCGAACTGAGATACCTACAGCGTGAGCTATGAGAAAGCGCCACGCTTCCCGAAGG
GAGAAAGGCGGACAGGTATCCGGTAAGCGGCAGGGTCGGAACAGGAGAGCGCACGAGGGAGCTTCAAGGG
GGAAACGCCTGGTATCTTTATAGTCCTGTCGGGTTTCGCCACCTCTGACTTGAGCGTCGATTTTTGTGAT
GCTCGTCAGGGGGGCGGAGCCTATGGAAAAACGCCAGCAACGCGGCCTTTTTACGGTTCCTGGCCTTTTG
CTGGCCTTTTGCTCACATGTTCTTTCCTGCGTTATCCCCTGATTCTGTGGATAACCGTATTACCGCCTTT
GAGTGAGCTGATACCGCTCGCCGCAGCCGAACGACCGAGCGCAGCGAGTCAGTGAGCGAGGAAGCGGAAG
AGCGCTCGGCCGGGGATCGATCCCCGGGTACGTACCCGGCAGTTTTTCTTTTTCGGCAAGTGTTCAAGAA
GTTATTAAGTCGGGAGTGCAGTCGAAGTGGGCAAGTTGAAAAATTCACAAAAATGTGGTATAATATCTTT
GTTCATTAGAGCGATAAACTTGAATTTGAGAGGGAACTTAGATGGTATTTGAAAAAATTGATAAAAATAG
TTGGAACAGAAAAGAGTATTTTGACCACTACTTTGCAAGTGTACCTTGTACCTACAGCATGACCGTTAAA
GTGGATATCACACAAATAAAGGAAAAGGGAATGAAACTATATCCTGCAATGCTTTATTATATTGCAATGA
TTGTAAACCGCCATTCAGAGTTTAGGACGGCAATCAATCAAGATGGTGAATTGGGGATATATGATGAGAT
GATACCAAGCTATACAATATTTCACAATGATACTGAAACATTTTCCAGCCTTTGGACTGAGTGTAAGTCT
GACTTTAAATCATTTTTAGCAGATTATGAAAGTGATACGCAACGGTATGGAAACAATCATAGAATGGAAG
GAAAGCCAAATGCTCCGGAAAACATTTTTAATGTATCTATGATACCGTGGTCAACCTTCGATGGCTTTAA
TCTGAATTTGCAGAAAGGATATGATTATTTGATTCCTATTTTTACTATGGGGAAATATTATAAAGAAGAT
AACAAAATTATACTTCCTTTGGCAATTCAAGTTCATCACGCAGTATGTGACGGATTTCACATTTGCCGTT
TTGTAAACGAATTGCAGGAATTGATAAATAGTTAACTTCAGGTTTGTCTGTAACTAAAAACAAGTATTTA
AGCAAAAACATCGTAGAAATACGGTGTTTTTTGTTACCCTAAAATCTACAATTTTATACATAACCACAGG
TTAGTACAAAGACCTTGTGTTTCTTTTTGAAAGGCTTAAAACAAGGATTTTTCCTTGATTTAAGCCCCGA
AAAGCAACACAACCAAGGTTTTAGTATCAATCTGTGGTTTTTATATTTTCAGAGACCGGTCAGATCTGCA
GAATTCGCCCTTCCTGCTTCGGGGTCATTATAGCGATTTTTTCGGTATATCCATCCTTTTTCGCACGATA
TACAGGATTTTGCCAAAGGGTTCGTGTAGACTTTCCTTGGTGTATCCAACGGCGTCAGCCGGGCAGGATA
GGTGAAGTAGGCCCACCCGCGAGCGGGTGTTCCTTCTTCACTGTCCCTTATTCGCACCTGGCGGTGCTCA
ACGGGAATCCTGCTCTGCGAGGCTGGCCGGCTACCGCCGGCGTAACAGATGAGGGCAAGCGGATGGCTGA
TGAAACCAAGCCAACCAGGAAGGGCAGCCCACCTATCAAGGTGTACTGCCTTCCAGACGAACGAAGAGCG
ATTGAGGAAAAGGCGGCGGCGGCCGGCATGAGCCTGTCGGCCTACCTGCTGGCCGTCGGCCAGGGCTACA
AAATCACGGGCGTCGTGGACTATGAGCACGTCCGCGAGCTGGCCCGCATCAATGGCGACCTGGGCCGCCT
GGGCGGCCTGCTGAAACTCTGGCTCACCGACGACCCGCGCACGGCGCGGTTCGGTGATGCCACGATCCTC
GCCCTGCTGGCGAAGATCGAAGAGAAGCAGGACGAGCTTGGCAAGGTCATGATGGGCGTGGTCCGCCCGA
GGGCAGAGCCATGACTTTTTTAGCCGCTAAAACGGCCGGGGGGTGCGCGTGATTGCCAAGCACGTCCCCA
TGCGCTCCATCAAGAAGAGCGACTTCGCGGAGCTGGTGAAGTACATCACCGACGAGCAAGGCAAGACCGA
TCCCCTACTACTGACAGCTTCCAAGGAGCTAAAGAGGTCCCTAGCGCAGCCTAAGGGCGAATTCCAGCAC
ACTGGCGGCCGTTACTAGTGGATCCCTTTTTTCCGTATTTCTCACACAGAAAAAGAAGCTGATTTTCAGC
TTCTTTTTCATTTGTATTCCTTAATTATTTAATTGTAATTACAATATAAAGAATCAAAATACTTTATTTT
TCATTTAATAAAAATTACATGAACTTTTTTAGTTAAATTTATATAAGTATTGCACTGTTGCTTCCCTTAT
ATTTTTATTTAAAGCTTCAAACATGTCATATCCTTCTAAAGCATATTCCTTAAATGGGTCTTTTTGAGCA
TAAGATTTAAGACCTATATACTGTTTTAACTGTTCCATAGCATCTATATGATCTATCCAGTATTGATCAA
CCACTTTTAAAAGTACTGTTTTTTCTAACTCTGCAACCTTATCAATACCAAGCATCATCTTTTTCAAGTC
ATAAACTCTTTTTGAAATTTCATATGTGCTATCAATTATCTCTTGGACACTTTTTTTATCTACACCAGGT
ATTAGTAATGTATCTGCTGGCATAAATGTACTATATAAATGTTTAAAATATCCATAATAATCTCTTTTTC
TTCCAATTAAATAAGTTTCTCCTGCTTCTTGTATGATGTCTTTAACCATTTTTTGAATATCTTCTTGTAT
ATCTTCATCATTTAACACTTTATTTCTTTCATTATATATAACTTTTCTTTGCTCATTAATAGTATCATCA
TATTTAAGAACATTTTTTCTTATTTCAAAATTTTTACCTTCTACACCTTTTTGCGCTCTTTCTATAGCTC
TTGTAAGTGCTTTACTTTCAATAGCCGTATTTTCGTTTGAACTTGTTCTCTTCATAAGTTTCTCTATAGT
TTTTCCACCATAAAGCTTTATTACATCATCTTCAAGACTTACAAAGAATCTTGATGTACCTGGGTCTCCT
TGACGACCAGAACGCCCTCTAAGCTGATTATCAATTCTTCTTGATTCGTGTCTTTCTGTTCCTATAACAT
AAAGTCCACCTAAATCTTTAACTTCTTGTTCTTCTTCTTTATCTCCTGCACCTAGAGAAATATCTGTTCC
TCTACCTGCCATATTTGTAGCAATCGTTATAGCATCTAATTTACCGGCTTTAGAAATTATCTCTGCCTCT
TTATCATGTTGTTTAGCATTTAAGACTTGATGCTTAATACCTTGTTTTTTAAGCATTTTAGACAGCTTCT
CAGATTTTTCAACAGAAACTGTTCCCACAAGTATTGGCTGTCTAGTCTTATGTATCCTTATTATTTCTTC
TACAACAGCACTATACTTTTCTTCTTCTGTTTTAAATACCTTATCATGTAAATCAGCTCTAATAACTGGT
CTATTAGTTGGTATTTGGACAACATTTAATTTATAGATTGACTCAAATTCCCCTTCTTCTGTCTTTGCAG
TACCAGTCATACCAGAAAGTTTTTCATATAGTCTGAAGAAATTTTGATAAGTCACAGTAGCCATAGTTTT
AGATTCATTCTTTATCTCAACACCTTCTTTTGCTTCTATAGCTTGGTGAAGTCCATCTGTATATCTTCTA
CCATCCATTACTCTTCCTGTAAATTCGTCAACTATCATTACTTCTCCATTTGAAATAACATAGTCAACAT
CTTTTTCCATAAGCTTATGACCTCTTAAAGCTTGATTTATATGATGATATAATTCTATGTTCTTTATATC
AGTAAGGTTTGTTATACCAAAAAATGACTCAGCTTTACTTATACCACTTGCTGTTAATGCTATAGTTTTA
TCTTTTCTGTCCAGCTCAAAGTCTTCTTCTTTAACAGTTTTTACAAAGCTATTTGCTAACTCATAAAGTT
TTAAATCTTCATCACCATCTCCTGCAATAATAAGTGGAGTTCTGGCTTCATCTATTAATATTGAGTCAAC
TTCATCTACTATAGCAAAATTTAGTTCCCTTTGTACTTTATGAGATAAATCTGGCACCATATTATCTCTT
AAATAATCAAATCCAAATTCACTATTTGTACCATAAGTTATATCACATTTATATTGTTGTTTTCTTATAT
TTGGGTCTTGGTTAGATATAATTACTCCTACTGTCATTCCAAGAGATTCATAAACTGGGCTCATAAGCTC
CTTATCACGTTCTGCCAGGTAATCATTTACTGTGATTACATGTACACCCTTACCTGTAAGGGCATTTAAA
TATACTGGTGCTACTTCAACTAGAGTTTTACCTTCACCAGTTTTCATCTCTGCTATCTTTCCTTGATGTA
TTACTATTCCACCAATTAATTGAACTCTATATTGACGCATTCCCAATTTTCTTTTTGATACTTCTCTTAC
TACAGCAAATGCTTCTGGAAGTATATCATCTAAGGTTTCACCTTTTTTAAGTCTATTTTTAAATATAGCT
GTCATGTCTTTTAGTTCTTCATATGATAGATTTTTCATACTATCTTCTAATGCATCTATTTTATCTACTA
TAACATTCAATTTCTTTATTTCTTGCTCATCTGCTTTGTCAAGTATCGAATCTATAACTGACTCGAGTTT
TTCAAATTGTGGATGACTCCACATATAAGTACCTCCTTTTCTATTGTCCGAGCTCTTATTATTTTTTCCT
TATTTACCAATTATAATATATATTTGATATTATTTCAATAAATGAGACTTATTGTAATAATTAACCAAAA
GATATAAACTTTTTCTTATATTTTATTTTTTTAATATTTATGTATACAAAAAAGTAACAAAATTGTAATT
TTTTTTAATAATGCGGCCGCGGTACCAAGCTAGCTTGATGCAGAATTCGCCCTTAAGTCTAAAAATTAGG
GGAGATGTAAGGATTTGGGAAAAATAGAAGATGTTATAATCATAAATATGGTATTCGTAGGCTTAAAGTC
AAAAAGGAGGTGAAATATAAATAGATTTTTAGCTAAATTAAGTAAGAAATAGGAGGAGATTTATTGAACA
AAAAATTAGAAAAACCATTTGTATATAAGAGAGAGTACGATTTGACTGGATATGATGTTGAAATTTTACA
AAAATATGAGTTAGAACAAGCAATATATGTTTATGTTGGGAGTAGTTGTGCATATAACATGAGAGCTAGA
AGTAGTAAATGGAGATACCATATAAGAACAAATAATAAGTCTATATGTTGTAACATTAAAAATTTTATAC
ATAACTTGGAATTGTTTTATAAAATGGAATTAAAGTTGTCAGATAATATTATTAATGATAAGCTATACTA
TAGCAATATAGCAGAGTTTGAAGAATTTGAAACACTAGAAAAAGCTAGAGAGGTAGAAAGTACTATTATA
AGTCAATATCAATTTTTAGATTCTATAAATCATATGTTAAAACAAAAAATAATTTTATTGAGTAATAAGG
ATAGTGTGTTAAACATAACTAAAAATGGAAATACAAATTATTTGAAAGTAAAAAATAAATACATAGAAAA
ACATAAGAACAAGCCAATAATGAGATACCATATCAACTGTCAATTCAATACAGATGGAAGTGTCAAAAGT
ATTACACAGGAGTTTGAACCAATATTGGAATTAAACAAAAAAAATACCCTAAGCCGACCAAGCAGAGTAT
TTTTAAAATAATATTTTAAGATAACAACAAAATGAGATAATACTACTAGACAATGACAACTCAACTACCA
ATTGAGTTTATGGAGCTACCAACTCCAATATCGGTCTAACTGATTAAGTATCTGTAGTTATATAATAATA
TTGCTATCAATTTTAGCATCTTAACAATATTATTATACATACTAAGCTAAAATTATTCAATAGTTGTAAA
AGTTGATTAGTCAATAAGTATATATTTAATGTAGTGTTATCTCTTAAAAAAACTAGATAAGGAGATAATA
AATATATGGAACAATTAGATTCAAAATATAAGTTGAAAAAATTTCTAATGGCAGTATTTAGAGATGGTAT
AGGACAAGGAAATAATCTTATTGATAATGAATATGTTAGAGTATTTCAAAATAATAAAAGTAATAGTAAA
CAATTAGAACTCGGAGAAGAATTTAAAGAATATAGTAAAACAACTTTTTTTAAAAATATAGATGATATAG
TAGAATTTACCTTCGCAAAAAATATTTATTATGAAAATACATTTTTTAACCTATGTACAACTGATGGAAA
AGCAGGAACCAATGAAAACTTAATAAATAGATATGCATTAGGATTTGATTTTGACAAAAAAGAATTAGGA
CAAGGTTTTAATTATAAAGATATAATTAATTTATTTACTAAGATAGGATTACATTATCATATCCTAGTTG
ATAGTGGAAATGGATTCCATGTTTATGTGCTAATTAATAAAACTAATAACATTAAGTTAGTATCAGAAGT
TACAAATACATTAATAAATAAATTGGGTGCAGATAAACAAGCAAATTTATCTACTCAAGTATTAAGAGTA
CCTTATACATATAATATTAAAAATACTACTAAACAAGTAAAAATAATACACCAAGACAAAAATATATATA
GATATGACATAGAAAAGTTAGCTAAAAAATATTGCAAAGATGTAAAAACAGTAGGTAATACTAATACAAA
ATATATATTAGATAGTAAGCTACCAAATTGTATAGTAGATATTTTAAAAAATGGTAGTAAAGATGGACAT
AAAAACCTAGATTTGCAAAAAATAGTTGTGACTTTAAGATTGAGGAATAAAAGTTTAAGTCAAGTAATAT
CCGTTGCTAGAGAATGGAACTATATATCACAAAATAGTCTTTCAAATAGTGAGCTAGAATATCAAGTCAA
GTATATGTATGAGAAGCTTAAAACGGTTAATTTTGGTTGTACAGGTTGTGAGTTTAATAGTGATTGTTGG
AATAAAATAGAATCAGATTTTATATATAGTGATGAAGATACTTTGTTCAATATGCCACATAAGCACTCAA
AGGATTTGAAATATAAGAATAGGAAAGGGGTTAAAATAATGACTGGTAATCAATTGTTTATCTATAATGT
GTTACTTAACAATAAAGATAGAGAATTAAACATAGACGATATAATGGAGCTGATAACCTATAAACGTAAG
AAGAAAGTTAAAAACATTGTTATGAGTGAAAAGACATTAAGAGAAACATTAAAAGAACTTCAACATAATG
ATTATATTACAAAAACAAAAGGTGTTACAAAGCTAGGAATAAAAGATACATACAATGTAAAAGAAGTTAG
ATGTAATATAGATAAACAATATACTATTAGTTACTTTGTTACCATGGCAGTAATTTGGGGAATAATTTCA
ACTGAAGAATTAAGATTATATACTCATATGAGATATAAGCAAGATTTATTGGTCAAAGATGATAAAATAA
AAGGAAATATATTAAGAATTAATCAAGAGGAATTAGCAAAAGATTTAGGAGTAACACAGCAAAGAATTTC
AAATATGATAGAATCTTTATTAGATACTAAAATTTTAGATGTATGGGAAACTAAAATAAATGATAGAGGA
TTTATGTACTATACATATAGATTAAACAAGTAGATTTTTGATAGGATTAGAATTGATTTTCTAGTCCTAT
TTTTATGCAAAAAAACTAATTAATAAAAATTTCTTTTGGTAAAATAATTGTACGAGAATTGCAAAAAAAA
AATGGCATCAAAGTATTGAAATTAAGCCGTTTTAAAAATTTCTTTTGGTAAAATAATTGTACATATATAT
GTAGTATATATATATATGTTTTTTAGAGAATGTATAACTAGAATATAGAGCTAGAATATAGAGAATGTAT
AACTAGAATATAGAGCTAGAATATAGAGAATGTATAACTAGAATATAGAGCTAGAATATAGAGAATGTAT
AACTAGAATATAGAGCTAGAATATAGAGAATGTATAACTAGAATATAGAGCTAGAATATAGAGAATGTAT
AACTAGAATATAGAGCTAGAATATAGAGAATGTATAACTAGAATATAGAGCTAGAATCCTAATTAGTAGG
TGCTTTTTTAAAACAAGTTAAAAATCAAAAATAGTATTAGTAAGCATTGGAAATGCTAGATTCTAAAATA
GAAAAGTAAAAAATTGGTGCACTATCTAAACTTATCTATATCGCTTTTTCCGTCGTTTGGTTCTCTAGTT
ACGATACAGGGGATATGCTTATATTGAGTTATAGTACTAATCAGTGCTTAATATAGTTAATAAAATTATA
GTTACCATAGTTTAGTAACTATGATGTATGTTAGTTAGAAACTTGCATTTCATGACCAAAATCCCTTAAC
GTGAGTTTTCGTTCCACTGAGCGTCAGACCCCGTAGAAAAGATCAAAGGATCTTC
Features (pLannotate 1.2.2; 7 found; start..end, strand, type, name):
      1..589     +  rep_origin     ori: high-copy-number ColE1/pMB1/pBR322/pUC origin of replication
    952..1572    +  CDS            catP: CAT2_CLOPF - Protein inferred from homology: Swiss-Prot protein existence level 3. This enzyme is an effector of chloramphenicol resistance in bacteria. From Clostridium perfringens.
   1951..2060    +  oriT           oriT: incP origin of transfer
   2093..2464    +  CDS            traJ: oriT-recognizing protein; traJ
   2502..2597    +  CDS            traI (fragment): TRAI6_ECOLX - Experimental evidence at protein level: Swiss-Prot protein existence level 1. The initiation process of transfer DNA synthesis requires the interaction of at least three plasmid-specific components (TraH, I, and J) at the transfer origin resulting in the assembly of a specialised nucleoprotein complex - the relaxosome. Site- and strand-specific cleavage at the transfer origin is dependent on TraI and TraJ. From Escherichia coli.
   2832..5171    -  CDS            secA2: SECA2_CLOD6 - Experimental evidence at protein level: Swiss-Prot protein existence level 1. Part of the Sec protein translocase complex. Interacts with the SecYEG preprotein conducting channel. Has a central role in coupling the hydrolysis of ATP to the transfer of proteins into and across the cell membrane, serving as an ATP-driven molecular motor driving the stepwise translocation of polypeptide chains across the membrane. From Clostridioides difficile (strain 630) (Peptoclostridium difficile).
   5339..5359    +  terminator     PGK1 terminator (fragment): S. cerevisae PGK1; transcription terminator for 3-phosphoglycerate kinase gene
