[The description below was written by a language model from this plasmid's Addgene catalogue record and pLannotate feature annotations shown in this document.]
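Description:
pJAK012 is a bacterial expression plasmid built on the pMTL960 backbone, an E. coli–Clostridium shuttle-type vector, and designed to express a tagged copy of the Clostridioides difficile secA2 gene. In E. coli it replicates from a high-copy ColE1/pUC-type origin and is selected with chloramphenicol through catP, the Clostridium perfringens chloramphenicol acetyltransferase gene. The annotated features also include an IncP origin of transfer with traJ and a fragment of traI, a mobilisation region that allows the plasmid to be moved by conjugation from a suitable E. coli donor into a recipient such as C. difficile. About 3.5 kb at the end of the 8,945 nt sequence carries no automated annotation. A Gram-positive replicon would be expected for maintenance in clostridia, but the feature table does not identify one.

The payload, Pcwp2-ST-secA2, was cloned between KpnI and BamHI sites and lies on the reverse strand relative to the origin and marker. The constitutive Pcwp2 promoter drives secA2 with an N-terminal Strep-tag II. Neither the promoter nor the tag is picked up by the annotation, so their presence rests on the catalogue entry. SecA2 is an accessory ATPase of the Sec translocase, acting as the ATP-driven motor that pushes polypeptides through the SecYEG channel. The Strep-tag II allows affinity purification or detection of the protein. A very short hit to the yeast PGK1 terminator is most likely a spurious match. The plasmid forms part of a genetic toolkit for C. difficile and related species, providing constitutive production of tagged SecA2.
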