Addgene plasmid #245136: pJAK012
Purpose: Expression plasmid with the constitutive Pcwp2 promoter driving expression of the C. difficile secA2 gene and adding an N-term StrepTag II
Depositing lab: Robert Fagan. Depositing organization: University of Sheffield. Publication: A set of genetic tools for use in Clostridioides difficile and related species. Fisher H, de Lussy Kubisa L, Jakhmola A, Walker E, Kirk JA, Oatley P, Chaudhuri RR, Douce GR, Ormsby MJ, Fagan RP. Microbiology (Reading). 2026 Feb;172(2). doi: 10.1099/mic.0.001665. PubMed 41712450.
Backbone
  Vector backbone: pMTL960
  Backbone manufacturer: Nigel P Minton
  Vector type: Bacterial Expression
Growth in bacteria
  Bacterial resistance: Chloramphenicol, 25 μg/mL
  Growth temperature: 37°C
  Growth strain: DH5alpha
  Copy number: High Copy
Gene/Insert
  Gene/Insert name: Pcwp2-ST-secA2
  Species: Synthetic
  Promoter: Pcwp2
  Tag / fusion protein: Strep Tag II (N terminal on insert)
  Cloning method: Restriction Enzyme; 5′ cloning site KpnI (unknown if destroyed); 3′ cloning site BamHI (unknown if destroyed)
Terms and licenses: Academic/Nonprofit Terms; Industry Terms: Not Available to Industry
How to cite: pJAK012 was a gift from Robert Fagan (Addgene plasmid # 245136 ; http://n2t.net/addgene:245136 ; RRID:Addgene_245136)
